>Addgene plasmid #169230 | pLPCX roGFP2-Prx2 | depositor full sequence | sequence record 328167 | pLPCX roGFP2-Prx2 sequence 7617 bps
TTTGAAAGACCCCACCCGTAGGTGGCAAGCTAGCTTAAGTAACGCCACTTTGCAAGGCATGGAAAAATAC
ATAACTGAGAATAGAAAAGTTCAGATCAAGGTCAGGAACAAAGAAACAGCTGAATACCAAACAGGATATC
TGTGGTAAGCGGTTCCTGCCCCGGCTCAGGGCCAAGAACAGATGAGACAGCTGAGTGATGGGCCAAACAG
GATATCTGTGGTAAGCAGTTCCTGCCCCGGCTCGGGGCCAAGAACAGATGGTCCCCAGATGCGGTCCAGC
CCTCAGCAGTTTCTAGTGAATCATCAGATGTTTCCAGGGTGCCCCAAGGACCTGAAAATGACCCTGTACC
TTATTTGAACTAACCAATCAGTTCGCTTCTCGCTTCTGTTCGCGCGCTTCCGCTCTCCGAGCTCAATAAA
AGAGCCCACAACCCCTCACTCGGCGCGCCAGTCTTCCGATAGACTGCGTCGCCCGGGTACCCGTATTCCC
AATAAAGCCTCTTGCTGTTTGCATCCGAATCGTGGTCTCGCTGTTCCTTGGGAGGGTCTCCTCTGAGTGA
TTGACTACCCACGACGGGGGTCTTTCATTTGGGGGCTCGTCCGGGATTTGGAGACCCCTGCCCAGGGACC
ACCGACCCACCACCGGGAGGTAAGCTGGCCAGCAACTTATCTGTGTCTGTCCGATTGTCTAGTGTCTATG
TTTGATGTTATGCGCCTGCGTCTGTACTAGTTAGCTAACTAGCTCTGTATCTGGCGGACCCGTGGTGGAA
CTGACGAGTTCTGAACACCCGGCCGCAACCCTGGGAGACGTCCCAGGGACTTTGGGGGCCGTTTTTGTGG
CCCGACCTGAGGAAGGGAGTCGATGTGGAATCCGACCCCGTCAGGATATGTGGTTCTGGTAGGAGACGAG
AACCTAAAACAGTTCCCGCCTCCGTCTGAATTTTTGCTTTCGGTTTGGAACCGAAGCCGCGCGTCTTGTC
TGCTGCAGCGCTGCAGCATCGTTCTGTGTTGTCTCTGTCTGACTGTGTTTCTGTATTTGTCTGAAAATTA
GGGCCAGACTGTTACCACTCCCTTAAGTTTGACCTTAGGTCACTGGAAAGATGTCGAGCGGATCGCTCAC
AACCAGTCGGTAGATGTCAAGAAGAGACGTTGGGTTACCTTCTGCTCTGCAGAATGGCCAACCTTTAACG
TCGGATGGCCGCGAGACGGCACCTTTAACCGAGACCTCATCACCCAGGTTAAGATCAAGGTCTTTTCACC
TGGCCCGCATGGACACCCAGACCAGGTCCCCTACATCGTGACCTGGGAAGCCTTGGCTTTTGACCCCCCT
CCCTGGGTCAAGCCCTTTGTACACCCTAAGCCTCCGCCTCCTCTTCCTCCATCCGCCCCGTCTCTCCCCC
TTGAACCTCCTCGTTCGACCCCGCCTCGATCCTCCCTTTATCCAGCCCTCACTCCTTCTCTAGGCGCCGG
AATTGATCCCCCGGGCTGCAGGTCGGCCGCCACGACCGGTGCCGCCACCATCCCCTGACCCACGCCCCTG
ACCCCTCACAAGGAGACGACCTTCCATGACCGAGTACAAGCCCACGGTGCGCCTCGCCACCCGCGACGAC
GTCCCCCGGGCCGTACGCACCCTCGCCGCCGCGTTCGCCGACTACCCCGCCACGCGCCACACCGTCGACC
CGGACCGCCACATCGAGCGGGTCACCGAGCTGCAAGAACTCTTCCTCACGCGCGTCGGGCTCGACATCGG
CAAGGTGTGGGTCGCGGACGACGGCGCCGCGGTGGCGGTCTGGACCACGCCGGAGAGCGTCGAAGCGGGG
GCGGTGTTCGCCGAGATCGGCCCGCGCATGGCCGAGTTGAGCGGTTCCCGGCTGGCCGCGCAGCAACAGA
TGGAAGGCCTCCTGGCGCCGCACCGGCCCAAGGAGCCCGCGTGGTTCCTGGCCACCGTCGGCGTCTCGCC
CGACCACCAGGGCAAGGGTCTGGGCAGCGCCGTCGTGCTCCCCGGAGTGGAGGCGGCCGAGCGCGCCGGG
GTGCCCGCCTTCCTGGAGACCTCCGCGCCCCGCAACCTCCCCTTCTACGAGCGGCTCGGCTTCACCGTCA
CCGCCGACGTCGAGTGCCCGAAGGACCGCGCGACCTGGTGCATGACCCGCAAGCCCGGTGCCTGACGCCC
GCCCCACGACCCGCAGCGCCCGACCGAAAGGAGCGCACGACCCCATGGCTCCGACCGAAGCCGACCCGGG
CGGCCCCGCCGACCCCGCACCCGCCCCCGAGGCCCACCGACTCTAGTAATAGTAATCAATTACGGGGTCA
TTAGTTCATAGCCCATATATGGAGTTCCGCGTTACATAACTTACGGTAAATGGCCCGCCTGGCTGACCGC
CCAACGACCCCCGCCCATTGACGTCAATAATGACGTATGTTCCCATAGTAACGCCAATAGGGACTTTCCA
TTGACGTCAATGGGTGGAGTATTTACGGTAAACTGCCCACTTGGCAGTACATCAAGTGTATCATATGCCA
AGTACGCCCCCTATTGACGTCAATGACGGTAAATGGCCCGCCTGGCATTATGCCCAGTACATGACCTTAT
GGGACTTTCCTACTTGGCAGTACATCTACGTATTAGTCATCGCTATTACCATGGTGATGCGGTTTTGGCA
GTACATCAATGGGCGTGGATAGCGGTTTGACTCACGGGGATTTCCAAGTCTCCACCCCATTGACGTCAAT
GGGAGTTTGTTTTGGCACCAAAATCAACGGGACTTTCCAAAATGTCGTAACAACTCCGCCCCATTGACGC
AAATGGGCGGTAGGCGTGTACGGTGGGAGGTCTATATAAGCAGAGCTGGTTTAGTGAACCGTCAGATCCG
CTAGCGCTACCGGACTCAGATCTCGAGATGGTGAGCAAGGGCGAGGAGCTGTTCACCGGGGTGGTGCCCA
TCCTGGTCGAGCTGGACGGCGACGTAAACGGCCACAAGTTCAGCGTGTCCGGCGAGGGCGAGGGCGATGC
CACCTACGGCAAGCTGACCCTGAAGTTCATCTCCACCACCGGCAAGCTGCCCGTGCCCTGGCCCACCCTC
GTGACCACCCTGACCTACGGCGTGCAGTGCTTCAGCCGCTACCCCGACCACATGAAGCAGCACGACTTCT
TCAAGTCCGCCATGCCCGAAGGCTACGTCCAGGAGCGCACCATCTTCTTCAAGGACGACGGCAACTACAA
GACCCGCGCCGAGGTGAAGTTCGAGGGCGACACCCTGGTGAACCGCATCGAGCTGAAGGGCATCGACTTC
AAGGAGGACGGCAACATCCTGGGGCACAAGCTGGAGTACAACTACAACTGCCACAACGTCTATATCATGG
CCGACAAGCAGAAGAACGGCATCAAGGTGAACTTCAAGATCCGCCACAACATCGAGGACGGCAGCGTGCA
GCTCGCCGACCACTACCAGCAGAACACCCCCATCGGCGACGGCCCCGTGCTGCTGCCCGACAACCACTAC
CTGAGCACCTGCTCCGCCCTGAGCAAAGACCCCAACGAGAAGCGCGATCACATGGTCCTGCTGGAGTTCG
TGACCGCCGCCGGGATCACTCTCGGCATGGACGAGCTGTACAAGACTAGTGGTGGTTCAGGTGGTGGTGG
TTCAGGTGGTGGTGGTTCAGGTGGAGGAGGATCAGGAGGAGGAGGATCAGGAGGAGGAGGATCAGGAGGA
GAATTCGCCTCCGGTAACGCGCGCATCGGAAAGCCAGCCCCTGACTTCAAGGCCACAGCGGTGGTTGATG
GCGCCTTCAAAGAGGTGAAGCTGTCGGACTACAAAGGGAAGTACGTGGTCCTCTTTTTCTACCCTCTGGA
CTTCACTTTTGTGTGCCCCACCGAGATCATCGCGTTCAGCAACCGTGCAGAGGACTTCCGCAAGCTGGGC
TGTGAAGTGCTGGGCGTCTCGGTGGACTCTCAGTTCACCCACCTGGCTTGGATCAACACCCCCCGGAAAG
AGGGAGGCTTGGGCCCCCTGAACATCCCCCTGCTTGCTGACGTGACCAGACGCTTGTCTGAGGATTACGG
CGTGCTGAAAACAGATGAGGGCATTGCCTACAGGGGCCTCTTTATCATCGATGGCAAGGGTGTCCTTCGC
CAGATCACTGTTAATGATTTGCCTGTGGGACGCTCCGTGGATGAGGCTCTGCGGCTGGTCCAGGCCTTCC
AGTACACAGACGAGCATGGGGAAGTTTGTCCCGCTGGCTGGAAGCCTGGCAGTGACACGATTAAGCCCAA
CGTGGATGACAGCAAGGAATATTTCTCCAAACACAATTAGATCGATAAAATAAAAGATTTTATTTAGTCT
CCAGAAAAAGGGGGGAATGAAAGACCCCACCTGTAGGTTTGGCAAGCTAGCTTAAGTAACGCCATTTTGC
AAGGCATGGAAAAATACATAACTGAGAATAGAGAAGTTCAGATCAAGGTCAGGAACAGATGGAACAGCTG
AATATGGGCCAAACAGGATATCTGTGGTAAGCAGTTCCTGCCCCGGCTCAGGGCCAAGAACAGATGGAAC
AGCTGAATATGGGCCAAACAGGATATCTGTGGTAAGCAGTTCCTGCCCCGGCTCAGGGCCAAGAACAGAT
GGTCCCCAGATGCGGTCCAGCCCTCAGCAGTTTCTAGAGAACCATCAGATGTTTCCAGGGTGCCCCAAGG
ACCTGAAATGACCCTGTGCCTTATTTGAACTAACCAATCAGTTCGCTTCTCGCTTCTGTTCGCGCGCTTC
TGCTCCCCGAGCTCAATAAAAGAGCCCACAACCCCTCACTCGGGGCGCCAGTCCTCCGATTGACTGAGTC
GCCCGGGTACCCGTGTATCCAATAAACCCTCTTGCAGTTGCATCCGACTTGTGGTCTCGCTGTTCCTTGG
GAGGGTCTCCTCTGAGTGATTGACTACCCGTCAGCGGGGGTCTTTCATTTGGGGGCTCGTCCGGGATCGG
GAGACCCCTGCCCAGGGACCACCGACCCACCACCGGGAGGTAAGCTGGCTGCCTCGCGCGTTTCGGTGAT
GACGGTGAAAACCTCTGACACATGCAGCTCCCGGAGACGGTCACAGCTTGTCTGTAAGCGGATGCCGGGA
GCAGACAAGCCCGTCAGGGCGCGTCAGCGGGTGTTGGCGGGTGTCGGGGCGCAGCCATGACCCAGTCACG
TAGCGATAGCGGAGTGTACTGATAACTTCGTATAATGTATGCTATACGAAGTTATTAGGTCTGAAGAGGA
GTTTACGTCCAGCCAAGCTAGGGCCGCGATCCGGAACCCTTAATATAACTTCGTATAATGTATGCTATAC
GAAGTTATCAGTACTGGCTTAACTATGCGGCATCAGAGCAGATTGTACTGAGAGTGCACCATATGCGGTG
TGAAATACCGCACAGATGCGTAAGGAGAAAATACCGCATCAGGCGCTCTTCCGCTTCCTCGCTCACTGAC
TCGCTGCGCTCGGTCGTTCGGCTGCGGCGAGCGGTATCAGCTCACTCAAAGGCGGTAATACGGTTATCCA
CAGAATCAGGGGATAACGCAGGAAAGAACATGTGAGCAAAAGGCCAGCAAAAGGCCAGGAACCGTAAAAA
GGCCGCGTTGCTGGCGTTTTTCCATAGGCTCCGCCCCCCTGACGAGCATCACAAAAATCGACGCTCAAGT
CAGAGGTGGCGAAACCCGACAGGACTATAAAGATACCAGGCGTTTCCCCCTGGAAGCTCCCTCGTGCGCT
CTCCTGTTCCGACCCTGCCGCTTACCGGATACCTGTCCGCCTTTCTCCCTTCGGGAAGCGTGGCGCTTTC
TCATAGCTCACGCTGTAGGTATCTCAGTTCGGTGTAGGTCGTTCGCTCCAAGCTGGGCTGTGTGCACGAA
CCCCCCGTTCAGCCCGACCGCTGCGCCTTATCCGGTAACTATCGTCTTGAGTCCAACCCGGTAAGACACG
ACTTATCGCCACTGGCAGCAGCCACTGGTAACAGGATTAGCAGAGCGAGGTATGTAGGCGGTGCTACAGA
GTTCTTGAAGTGGTGGCCTAACTACGGCTACACTAGAAGGACAGTATTTGGTATCTGCGCTCTGCTGAAG
CCAGTTACCTTCGGAAAAAGAGTTGGTAGCTCTTGATCCGGCAAACAAACCACCGCTGGTAGCGGTGGTT
TTTTTGTTTGCAAGCAGCAGATTACGCGCAGAAAAAAAGGATCTCAAGAAGATCCTTTGATCTTTTCTAC
GGGGTCTGACGCTCAGTGGAACGAAAACTCACGTTAAGGGATTTTGGTCATGAGATTATCAAAAAGGATC
TTCACCTAGATCCTTTTAAATTAAAAATGAAGTTTTAAATCAATCTAAAGTATATATGAGTAAACTTGGT
CTGACAGTTACCAATGCTTAATCAGTGAGGCACCTATCTCAGCGATCTGTCTATTTCGTTCATCCATAGT
TGCCTGACTCCCCGTCGTGTAGATAACTACGATACGGGAGGGCTTACCATCTGGCCCCAGTGCTGCAATG
ATACCGCGAGACCCACGCTCACCGGCTCCAGATTTATCAGCAATAAACCAGCCAGCCGGAAGGGCCGAGC
GCAGAAGTGGTCCTGCAACTTTATCCGCCTCCATCCAGTCTATTAATTGTTGCCGGGAAGCTAGAGTAAG
TAGTTCGCCAGTTAATAGTTTGCGCAACGTTGTTGCCATTGCTGCAGGCATCGTGGTGTCACGCTCGTCG
TTTGGTATGGCTTCATTCAGCTCCGGTTCCCAACGATCAAGGCGAGTTACATGATCCCCCATGTTGTGCA
AAAAAGCGGTTAGCTCCTTCGGTCCTCCGATCGTTGTCAGAAGTAAGTTGGCCGCAGTGTTATCACTCAT
GGTTATGGCAGCACTGCATAATTCTCTTACTGTCATGCCATCCGTAAGATGCTTTTCTGTGACTGGTGAG
TACTCAACCAAGTCATTCTGAGAATAGTGTATGCGGCGACCGAGTTGCTCTTGCCCGGCGTCAACACGGG
ATAATACCGCGCCACATAGCAGAACTTTAAAAGTGCTCATCATTGGAAAACGTTCTTCGGGGCGAAAACT
CTCAAGGATCTTACCGCTGTTGAGATCCAGTTCGATGTAACCCACTCGTGCACCCAACTGATCTTCAGCA
TCTTTTACTTTCACCAGCGTTTCTGGGTGAGCAAAAACAGGAAGGCAAAATGCCGCAAAAAAGGGAATAA
GGGCGACACGGAAATGTTGAATACTCATACTCTTCCTTTTTCAATATTATTGAAGCATTTATCAGGGTTA
TTGTCTCATGAGCGGATACATATTTGAATGTATTTAGAAAAATAAACAAATAGGGGTTCCGCGCACATTT
CCCCGAAAAGTGCCACCTGACGTCTAAGAAACCATTATTATCATGACATTAACCTATAAAAATAGGCGTA
TCACGAGGCCCTTTCGTCTTCAAGAATTGCTAGCAATTGCTAGCAATTGCTAGCAATTCATACCAGATCA
CCGAAAACTGTCCTCCAAATGTGTCCCCCTCACACTCCCAAATTCGCGGGCTTCTGCCTCTTAGACCACT
CTACCCTATTCCCCACACTCACCGGAGCCAAAGCCGCGGCCCTTCCGTTTCTTTGCT
Features (pLannotate 1.2.2; 23 found; start..end, strand, type, name):
      3..110     +  LTR            3' LTR (ΔU3) (fragment): self-inactivating 3' long terminal repeat (LTR) from Moloney murine leukemia virus
    127..184     +  LTR            LTR (fragment): long terminal repeat from Moloney murine leukemia virus
    198..261     +  LTR            LTR (fragment): long terminal repeat from Moloney murine leukemia virus
    414..589     +  LTR            5' LTR (truncated): truncated long terminal repeat from Moloney murine sarcoma virus
    711..985     +  misc_feature   MESV Ψ (fragment): packaging signal of murine embryonic stem cell virus
   1052..1468    +  CDS            gag (truncated): truncated Moloney murine leukemia virus (MMLV) gag gene lacking the start codon
   1475..1492    +  misc_feature   MCS (fragment): pBluescript multiple cloning site
   1566..2165    +  CDS            PuroR: puromycin N-acetyltransferase; pac from Streptomyces; confers resistance to puromycin
   2215..2280    +  CDS            dmpM (fragment): DMPM_STRAD - Protein inferred from homology: Swiss-Prot protein existence level 3. From Streptomyces alboniger.
   2340..2643    +  enhancer       CMV enhancer: human cytomegalovirus immediate early enhancer
   2644..2847    +  promoter       CMV promoter: human cytomegalovirus (CMV) immediate early promoter
   2870..2897    +  misc_feature   MCS (fragment): multiple cloning site
   2898..3614    +  CDS            EGFP: the original enhanced GFP (Yang et al., 1996) mammalian codon-optimized
   3717..4307    +  CDS            PRDX2: PRDX2_HUMAN - Also known as NKEFB, TDPX1. Experimental evidence at protein level: Swiss-Prot protein existence level 1. Thiol-specific peroxidase that catalyzes the reduction of hydrogen peroxide and organic hydroperoxides to water and alcohols, respectively. Plays a role in cell protection against oxidative stress by detoxifying peroxides and as sensor of hydrogen peroxide-mediated signaling events. Might participate in the signaling cascades of growth factors and tumor necrosis factor-alpha by regulating the intracellular concentrations of H(2)O(2). From Homo sapiens (Human).
   4356..4949    +  LTR            LTR: long terminal repeat from Moloney murine leukemia virus
   5018..5058    +  CDS            rop (fragment): Rop protein, which maintains plasmids at low copy number; rop
   5160..5198    +  misc_feature   bom (fragment): basis of mobility region from pBR322
   5202..5235    -  protein_bind   loxP: Cre-mediated recombination occurs in the 8-bp core sequence (GCATACAT). Cre recombinase
   5295..5328    -  protein_bind   loxP: Cre-mediated recombination occurs in the 8-bp core sequence (GCATACAT). Cre recombinase
   5332..5433    +  misc_feature   bom (fragment): basis of mobility region from pBR322
   5619..6207    -  rep_origin     ori: high-copy-number ColE1/pMB1/pBR322/pUC origin of replication
   6378..7238    -  CDS            AmpR: β-lactamase; bla; confers resistance to ampicillin, carbenicillin, and related antibiotics
   7239..7343    -  promoter       AmpR promoter: bla
