>Addgene plasmid #169230 | pLPCX roGFP2-Prx2 | addgene full sequence | sequence record 338012 | Addgene NGS Result
TTTGAAAGACCCCACCCGTAGGTGGCAAGCTAGCTTAAGTAACGCCACTTTGCAAGGCATGGAAAAATAC
ATAACTGAGAATAGAAAAGTTCAGATCAAGGTCAGGAACAAAGAAACAGCTGAATACCAAACAGGATATC
TGTGGTAAGCGGTTCCTGCCCCGGCTCAGGGCCAAGAACAGATGAGACAGCTGAGTGATGGGCCAAACAG
GATATCTGTGGTAAGCAGTTCCTGCCCCGGCTCGGGGCCAAGAACAGATGGTCCCCAGATGCGGTCCAGC
CCTCAGCAGTTTCTAGTGAATCATCAGATGTTTCCAGGGTGCCCCAAGGACCTGAAAATGACCCTGTACC
TTATTTGAACTAACCAATCAGTTCGCTTCTCGCTTCTGTTCGCGCGCTTCCGCTCTCCGAGCTCAATAAA
AGAGCCCACAACCCCTCACTCGGCGCGCCAGTCTTCCGATAGACTGCGTCGCCCGGGTACCCGTATTCCC
AATAAAGCCTCTTGCTGTTTGCATCCGAATCGTGGTCTCGCTGTTCCTTGGGAGGGTCTCCTCTGAGTGA
TTGACTACCCACGACGGGGGTCTTTCATTTGGGGGCTCGTCCGGGATTTGGAGACCCCTGCCCAGGGACC
ACCGACCCACCACCGGGAGGTAAGCTGGCCAGCAACTTATCTGTGTCTGTCCGATTGTCTAGTGTCTATG
TTTGATGTTATGCGCCTGCGTCTGTACTAGTTAGCTAACTAGCTCTGTATCTGGCGGACCCGTGGTGGAA
CTGACGAGTTCTGAACACCCGGCCGCAACCCTGGGAGACGTCCCAGGGACTTTGGGGGCCGTTTTTGTGG
CCCGACCTGAGGAAGGGAGTCGATGTGGAATCCGACCCCGTCAGGATATGTGGTTCTGGTAGGAGACGAG
AACCTAAAACAGTTCCCGCCTCCGTCTGAATTTTTGCTTTCGGTTTGGAACCGAAGCCGCGCGTCTTGTC
TGCTGCAGCGCTGCAGCATCGTTCTGTGTTGTCTCTGTCTGACTGTGTTTCTGTATTTGTCTGAAAATTA
GGGCCAGACTGTTACCACTCCCTTAAGTTTGACCTTAGGTCACTGGAAAGATGTCGAGCGGATCGCTCAC
AACCAGTCGGTAGATGTCAAGAAGAGACGTTGGGTTACCTTCTGCTCTGCAGAATGGCCAACCTTTAACG
TCGGATGGCCGCGAGACGGCACCTTTAACCGAGACCTCATCACCCAGGTTAAGATCAAGGTCTTTTCACC
TGGCCCGCATGGACACCCAGACCAGGTCCCCTACATCGTGACCTGGGAAGCCTTGGCTTTTGACCCCCCT
CCCTGGGTCAAGCCCTTTGTACACCCTAAGCCTCCGCCTCCTCTTCCTCCATCCGCCCCGTCTCTCCCCC
TTGAACCTCCTCGTTCGACCCCGCCTCGATCCTCCCTTTATCCAGCCCTCACTCCTTCTCTAGGCGCCGG
AATGATCCCCCGGGCTGCAGGTCGGCCGCCACGACCGGTGCCGCCACCATCCCCTGACCCACGCCCCTGA
CCCCTCACAAGGAGACGACCTTCCATGACCGAGTACAAGCCCACGGTGCGCCTCGCCACCCGCGACGACG
TCCCCCGGGCCGTACGCACCCTCGCCGCCGCGTTCGCCGACTACCCCGCCACGCGCCACACCGTCGACCC
GGACCGCCACATCGAGCGGGTCACCGAGCTGCAAGAACTCTTCCTCACGCGCGTCGGGCTCGACATCGGC
AAGGTGTGGGTCGCGGACGACGGCGCCGCGGTGGCGGTCTGGACCACGCCGGAGAGCGTCGAAGCGGGGG
CGGTGTTCGCCGAGATCGGCCCGCGCATGGCCGAGTTGAGCGGTTCCCGGCTGGCCGCGCAGCAACAGAT
GGAAGGCCTCCTGGCGCCGCACCGGCCCAAGGAGCCCGCGTGGTTCCTGGCCACCGTCGGCGTCTCGCCC
GACCACCAGGGCAAGGGTCTGGGCAGCGCCGTCGTGCTCCCCGGAGTGGAGGCGGCCGAGCGCGCCGGGG
TGCCCGCCTTCCTGGAGACCTCCGCGCCCCGCAACCTCCCCTTCTACGAGCGGCTCGGCTTCACCGTCAC
CGCCGACGTCGAGGTGCCCGAAGGACCGCGCACCTGGTGCATGACCCGCAAGCCCGGTGCCTGACGCCCG
CCCCACGACCCGCAGCGCCCGACCGAAAGGAGCGCACGACCCCATGGCTCCGACCGAAGCCACCCGGGGC
GGCCCCGCCGACCCCGCACCCGCCCCCGAGGCCCACCGACTCTAGTAATAGTAATCAATTACGGGGTCAT
TAGTTCATAGCCCATATATGGAGTTCCGCGTTACATAACTTACGGTAAATGGCCCGCCTGGCTGACCGCC
CAACGACCCCCGCCCATTGACGTCAATAATGACGTATGTTCCCATAGTAACGCCAATAGGGACTTTCCAT
TGACGTCAATGGGTGGAGTATTTACGGTAAACTGCCCACTTGGCAGTACATCAAGTGTATCATATGCCAA
GTACGCCCCCTATTGACGTCAATGACGGTAAATGGCCCGCCTGGCATTATGCCCAGTACATGACCTTATG
GGACTTTCCTACTTGGCAGTACATCTACGTATTAGTCATCGCTATTACCATGGTGATGCGGTTTTGGCAG
TACATCAATGGGCGTGGATAGCGGTTTGACTCACGGGGATTTCCAAGTCTCCACCCCATTGACGTCAATG
GGAGTTTGTTTTGGCACCAAAATCAACGGGACTTTCCAAAATGTCGTAACAACTCCGCCCCATTGACGCA
AATGGGCGGTAGGCGTGTACGGTGGGAGGTCTATATAAGCAGAGCTGGTTTAGTGAACCGTCAGATCCGC
TAGCGCTACCGGACTCAGATCTCGAGATGGTGAGCAAGGGCGAGGAGCTGTTCACCGGGGTGGTGCCCAT
CCTGGTCGAGCTGGACGGCGACGTAAACGGCCACAAGTTCAGCGTGTCCGGCGAGGGCGAGGGCGATGCC
ACCTACGGCAAGCTGACCCTGAAGTTCATCTCCACCACCGGCAAGCTGCCCGTGCCCTGGCCCACCCTCG
TGACCACCCTGACCTACGGCGTGCAGTGCTTCAGCCGCTACCCCGACCACATGAAGCAGCACGACTTCTT
CAAGTCCGCCATGCCCGAAGGCTACGTCCAGGAGCGCACCATCTTCTTCAAGGACGACGGCAACTACAAG
ACCCGCGCCGAGGTGAAGTTCGAGGGCGACACCCTGGTGAACCGCATCGAGCTGAAGGGCATCGACTTCA
AGGAGGACGGCAACATCCTGGGGCACAAGCTGGAGTACAACTACAACTGCCACAACGTCTATATCATGGC
CGACAAGCAGAAGAACGGCATCAAGGTGAACTTCAAGATCCGCCACAACATCGAGGACGGCAGCGTGCAG
CTCGCCGACCACTACCAGCAGAACACCCCCATCGGCGACGGCCCCGTGCTGCTGCCCGACAACCACTACC
TGAGCACCTGCTCCGCCCTGAGCAAAGACCCCAACGAGAAGCGCGATCACATGGTCCTGCTGGAGTTCGT
GACCGCCGCCGGGATCACTCTCGGCATGGACGAGCTGTACAAGACTAGTGGTGGTTCAGGTGGTGGTGGT
TCAGGTGGTGGTGGTTCAGGTGGAGGAGGATCAGGAGGAGGAGGATCAGGAGGAGGAGGATCAGGAGGAG
AATTCGCCTCCGGTAACGCGCGCATCGGAAAGCCAGCCCCTGACTTCAAGGCCACAGCGGTGGTTGATGG
CGCCTTCAAAGAGGTGAAGCTGTCGGACTACAAAGGGAAGTACGTGGTCCTCTTTTTCTACCCTCTGGAC
TTCACTTTTGTGTGCCCCACCGAGATCATCGCGTTCAGCAACCGTGCAGAGGACTTCCGCAAGCTGGGCT
GTGAAGTGCTGGGCGTCTCGGTGGACTCTCAGTTCACCCACCTGGCTTGGATCAACACCCCCCGGAAAGA
GGGAGGCTTGGGCCCCCTGAACATCCCCCTGCTTGCTGACGTGACCAGACGCTTGTCTGAGGATTACGGC
GTGCTGAAAACAGATGAGGGCATTGCCTACAGGGGCCTCTTTATCATCGATGGCAAGGGTGTCCTTCGCC
AGATCACTGTTAATGATTTGCCTGTGGGACGCTCCGTGGATGAGGCTCTGCGGCTGGTCCAGGCCTTCCA
GTACACAGACGAGCATGGGGAAGTTTGTCCCGCTGGCTGGAAGCCTGGCAGTGACACGATTAAGCCCAAC
GTGGATGACAGCAAGGAATATTTCTCCAAACACAATTAGATCGATAAAATAAAAGATTTTATTTAGTCTC
CAGAAAAAGGGGGGAATGAAAGACCCCACCTGTGGGTTTGGCAAGCTAGCTTAAGTAACGCCATTTTGCA
AGGCATGGAAAAATACATAACTGAGAATAGAGAAGTTCAGATCAAGGTCAGGAACAGATGGAACAGCTGA
ATATGGGCCAAACAGGATATCTGTGGTAAGCAGTTCCTGCCCCGGCTCAGGGCCAAGAACAGATGGAACA
GCTGAATATGGGCCAAACAGGATATCTGTGGTAAGCAGTTCCTGCCCCGGCTCAGGGCCAAGAACAGATG
GTCCCCAGATGCGGTCCAGCCCTCAGCAGTTTCTAGAGAACCATCAGATGTTTCCAGGGTGCCCCAAGGA
CCTGAAATGACCCTGTGCCTTATTTGAACTAACCAATCAGTTCGCTTCTCGCTTCTGTTCGCGCGCTTCT
GCTCCCCGAGCTCAATAAAAGAGCCCACAACCCCTCACTCGGGGCGCCAGTCCTCCGATTGACTGAGTCG
CCCGGGTACCCGTGTATCCAATAAACCCTCTTGCAGTTGCATCCGACTTGTGGTCTCGCTGTTCCTTGGG
AGGGTCTCCTCTGAGTGATTGACTACCCGTCAGCGGGGGTCTTTCATTTGGGGGCTCGTCCGGGATCGGG
AGACCCCTGCCCAGGGACCACCGACCCACCACCGGGAGGTAAGCTGGCTGCCTCGCGCGTTTCGGTGATG
ACGGTGAAAACCTCTGACACATGCAGCTCCCGGAGACGGTCACAGCTTGTCTGTAAGCGGATGCCGGGAG
CAGACAAGCCCGTCAGGGCGCGTCAGCGGGTGTTGGCGGGTGTCGGGGCGCAGCCATGACCCAGTCACGT
AGCGATAGCGGAGTGTACTGATAACTTCGTATAATGTATGCTATACGAAGTTATTAGGTCTGAAGAGGAG
TTTACGTCCAGCCAAGCTAGGGCCGCGATCCGGAACCCTTAATATAACTTCGTATAATGTATGCTATACG
AAGTTATCAGTACTGGCTTAACTATGCGGCATCAGAGCAGATTGTACTGAGAGTGCACCATATGCGGTGT
GAAATACCGCACAGATGCGTAAGGAGAAAATACCGCATCAGGCGCTCTTCCGCTTCCTCGCTCACTGACT
CGCTGCGCTCGGTCGTTCGGCTGCGGCGAGCGGTATCAGCTCACTCAAAGGCGGTAATACGGTTATCCAC
AGAATCAGGGGATAACGCAGGAAAGAACATGTGAGCAAAAGGCCAGCAAAAGGCCAGGAACCGTAAAAAG
GCCGCGTTGCTGGCGTTTTTCCATAGGCTCCGCCCCCCTGACGAGCATCACAAAAATCGACGCTCAAGTC
AGAGGTGGCGAAACCCGACAGGACTATAAAGATACCAGGCGTTTCCCCCTGGAAGCTCCCTCGTGCGCTC
TCCTGTTCCGACCCTGCCGCTTACCGGATACCTGTCCGCCTTTCTCCCTTCGGGAAGCGTGGCGCTTTCT
CATAGCTCACGCTGTAGGTATCTCAGTTCGGTGTAGGTCGTTCGCTCCAAGCTGGGCTGTGTGCACGAAC
CCCCCGTTCAGCCCGACCGCTGCGCCTTATCCGGTAACTATCGTCTTGAGTCCAACCCGGTAAGACACGA
CTTATCGCCACTGGCAGCAGCCACTGGTAACAGGATTAGCAGAGCGAGGTATGTAGGCGGTGCTACAGAG
TTCTTGAAGTGGTGGCCTAACTACGGCTACACTAGAAGGACAGTATTTGGTATCTGCGCTCTGCTGAAGC
CAGTTACCTTCGGAAAAAGAGTTGGTAGCTCTTGATCCGGCAAACAAACCACCGCTGGTAGCGGTGGTTT
TTTTGTTTGCAAGCAGCAGATTACGCGCAGAAAAAAAGGATCTCAAGAAGATCCTTTGATCTTTTCTACG
GGGTCTGACGCTCAGTGGAACGAAAACTCACGTTAAGGGATTTTGGTCATGAGATTATCAAAAAGGATCT
TCACCTAGATCCTTTTAAATTAAAAATGAAGTTTTAAATCAATCTAAAGTATATATGAGTAAACTTGATC
TGACAGTTACCAATGCTTAATCAGTGAGGCACCTATCTCAGCGATCTGTCTATTTCGTTCATCCATAGTT
GCCTGACTCCCCGTCGTGTAGATAACTACGATACGGGAGGGCTTACCATCTGGCCCCAGTGCTGCAATGA
TACCGCGAGACCCACGCTCACCGGCTCCAGATTTATCAGCAATAAACCAGCCAGCCGGAAGGGCCGAGCG
CAGAAGTGGTCCTGCAACTTTATCCGCCTCCATCCAGTCTATTAATTGTTGCCGGGAAGCTAGAGTAAGT
AGTTCGCCAGTTAATAGTTTGCGCAACGTTGTTGCCATTGCTGCAGGCATCGTGGTGTCACGCTCGTCGT
TTGGTATGGCTTCATTCAGCTCCGGTTCCCAACGATCAAGGCGAGTTACATGATCCCCCATGTTGTGCAA
AAAAGCGGTTAGCTCCTTCGGTCCTCCGATCGTTGTCAGAAGTAAGTTGGCCGCAGTGTTATCACTCATG
GTTATGGCAGCACTGCATAATTCTCTTACTGTCATGCCATCCGTAAGATGCTTTTCTGTGACTGGTGAGT
ACTCAACCAAGTCATTCTGAGAATAGTGTATGCGGCGACCGAGTTGCTCTTGCCCGGCGTCAACACGGGA
TAATACCGCGCCACATAGCAGAACTTTAAAAGTGCTCATCATTGGAAAACGTTCTTCGGGGCGAAAACTC
TCAAGGATCTTACCGCTGTTGAGATCCAGTTCGATGTAACCCACTCGTGCACCCAACTGATCTTCAGCAT
CTTTTACTTTCACCAGCGTTTCTGGGTGAGCAAAAACAGGAAGGCAAAATGCCGCAAAAAAGGGAATAAG
GGCGACACGGAAATGTTGAATACTCATACTCTTCCTTTTTCAATATTATTGAAGCATTTATCAGGGTTAT
TGTCTCATGAGCGGATACATATTTGAATGTATTTAGAAAAATAAACAAATAGGGGTTCCGCGCACATTTC
CCCGAAAAGTGCCACCTGACGTCTAAGAAACCATTATTATCATGACATTAACCTATAAAAATAGGCGTAT
CACGAGGCCCTTTCGTCTTCAAGAATTGCTAGCAATTGCTAGCAATTGCTAGCAATTCATACCAGATCAC
CGAAAACTGTCCTCCAAATGTGTCCCCCTCACACTCCCAAATTCGCGGGCTTCTGCCTCTTAGACCACTC
TACCCTATTCCCCACACTCACCGGAGCCAAAGCCGCGGCCCTTCCGTTTCTTTGCT
Features (pLannotate 1.2.2; 24 found; start..end, strand, type, name):
      3..110     +  LTR            3' LTR (ΔU3) (fragment): self-inactivating 3' long terminal repeat (LTR) from Moloney murine leukemia virus
    127..184     +  LTR            LTR (fragment): long terminal repeat from Moloney murine leukemia virus
    198..261     +  LTR            LTR (fragment): long terminal repeat from Moloney murine leukemia virus
    414..589     +  LTR            5' LTR (truncated): truncated long terminal repeat from Moloney murine sarcoma virus
    711..985     +  misc_feature   MESV Ψ (fragment): packaging signal of murine embryonic stem cell virus
   1052..1468    +  CDS            gag (truncated): truncated Moloney murine leukemia virus (MMLV) gag gene lacking the start codon
   1474..1491    +  misc_feature   MCS (fragment): pBluescript multiple cloning site
   1565..2164    +  CDS            PuroR: puromycin N-acetyltransferase; pac from Streptomyces alboniger; confers resistance to puromycin
   2214..2279    +  CDS            dmpM (fragment): DMPM_STRAD - Protein inferred from homology: Swiss-Prot protein existence level 3. From Streptomyces alboniger.
   2339..2642    +  enhancer       CMV enhancer: human cytomegalovirus immediate early enhancer
   2643..2846    +  promoter       CMV promoter: human cytomegalovirus (CMV) immediate early promoter
   2869..2896    +  misc_feature   MCS (fragment): multiple cloning site
   2897..3613    +  CDS            EGFP: the original enhanced GFP (Yang et al., 1996) mammalian codon-optimized
   3716..4306    +  CDS            PRDX2: PRDX2_HUMAN - Also known as NKEFB, TDPX1. Experimental evidence at protein level: Swiss-Prot protein existence level 1. Thiol-specific peroxidase that catalyzes the reduction of hydrogen peroxide and organic hydroperoxides to water and alcohols, respectively. Plays a role in cell protection against oxidative stress by detoxifying peroxides and as sensor of hydrogen peroxide-mediated signaling events. Might participate in the signaling cascades of growth factors and tumor necrosis factor-alpha by regulating the intracellular concentrations of H(2)O(2). From Homo sapiens (Human).
   4355..4476    +  LTR            3' LTR (ΔU3) (fragment): self-inactivating 3' long terminal repeat (LTR) from Moloney murine leukemia virus
   4477..4946    +  LTR            LTR: long terminal repeat from Moloney murine leukemia virus
   5017..5057    +  CDS            rop (fragment): Rop protein, which maintains plasmids at low copy number; rop
   5159..5197    +  misc_feature   bom (fragment): basis of mobility region from pBR322
   5201..5234    -  protein_bind   loxP: Cre-mediated recombination occurs in the 8-bp core sequence (GCATACAT). Cre recombinase
   5294..5327    -  protein_bind   loxP: Cre-mediated recombination occurs in the 8-bp core sequence (GCATACAT). Cre recombinase
   5331..5432    +  misc_feature   bom (fragment): basis of mobility region from pBR322
   5618..6206    -  rep_origin     ori: high-copy-number ColE1/pMB1/pBR322/pUC origin of replication
   6377..7237    -  CDS            AmpR: β-lactamase; bla; confers resistance to ampicillin, carbenicillin, and related antibiotics
   7238..7342    -  promoter       AmpR promoter: bla
