[The description below was written by a language model from this plasmid's Addgene catalogue record and pLannotate feature annotations shown in this document.]
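Description:
pLPCX roGFP2-Prx2 is a gammaretroviral (Moloney murine leukemia/sarcoma virus-derived) expression vector, about 7.6 kb, built on the pLPCX backbone for making mammalian cell lines that stably express a genetically encoded hydrogen peroxide sensor in the cytosol. In bacteria it is maintained through a ColE1/pMB1-type origin and an ampicillin resistance gene under its own bla promoter. The catalogue lists it as low copy and propagated in a recombination-deficient strain, which is common for plasmids with repeated LTRs. The viral portion consists of a 5' LTR, a packaging signal extending into a truncated gag region lacking its start codon, and a 3' LTR, so the RNA genome can be packaged when the viral proteins are supplied in trans and then integrated into target cells.

Between the LTRs, the puromycin N-acetyltransferase gene lies directly downstream of the packaging region with no annotated promoter of its own, so it is presumably expressed from the LTR-driven transcript and allows puromycin selection of transduced cells. An internal CMV enhancer/promoter then drives the sensor. The sensor reading frame is annotated as an EGFP-like coding sequence, corresponding to the redox-sensitive variant roGFP2, followed after a short unannotated gap (presumably a linker) by human peroxiredoxin 2 (PRDX2). In probes of this design, the thiol peroxidase reacts with H2O2 and relays the oxidation to the engineered cysteines of roGFP2, shifting its fluorescence excitation for ratiometric readout in living cells.

Two loxP sites are annotated in the bacterial backbone near pBR322 bom fragments, but the record gives no function for them. The depositor and sequencing-derived records differ by a single nucleotide in length and have essentially identical feature maps.
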