Addgene plasmid #169230: pLPCX roGFP2-Prx2
Purpose: Genetically encoded fluorescent H2O2 sensor roGFP2-Prx2 for cytosolic expression in mammalian cells (for stable cell line generation)
Depositing lab: Tobias Dick. Depositing organization: Deutsches Krebsforschungszentrum (DKFZ). Publication: Real-time monitoring of peroxiredoxin oligomerization dynamics in living cells. Pastor-Flores D, Talwar D, Pedre B, Dick TP. Proc Natl Acad Sci U S A. 2020 Jun 29. pii: 1915275117. doi: 10.1073/pnas.1915275117. PubMed 32601209.
Backbone
  Vector backbone: pLPCX
  Vector type: Mammalian Expression, Retroviral
  Selectable markers: Puromycin
Growth in bacteria
  Bacterial resistance: Ampicillin, 100 μg/mL
  Growth temperature: 37°C
  Growth strain: NEB Stable
  Copy number: Low Copy
Gene/Insert
  Gene/Insert name: roGFP2-Prx2
  Species: H. sapiens (human)
Terms and licenses: Academic/Nonprofit Terms; Industry Terms: Not Available to Industry
How to cite: pLPCX roGFP2-Prx2 was a gift from Tobias Dick (Addgene plasmid # 169230 ; http://n2t.net/addgene:169230 ; RRID:Addgene_169230)
